Addgene plasmid #146137: pAc5.1B-lambdaN-HA-DmTral_99-393-V5His6_D
Purpose: Insect Expression of DmTral_99-393
Depositing lab: Elisa Izaurralde. Depositing organization: Max Planck Institute for Developmental Biology. Publication: Similar modes of interaction enable Trailer Hitch and EDC3 to associate with DCP1 and Me31B in distinct protein complexes. Tritschler F, Eulalio A, Helms S, Schmidt S, Coles M, Weichenrieder O, Izaurralde E, Truffault V. Mol Cell Biol. 2008 Nov . 28(21):6695-708. 10.1128/MCB.00759-08 PubMed 18765641.
Backbone
  Vector backbone: Unknown
  Vector type: Insect Expression
Growth in bacteria
  Bacterial resistance: Ampicillin, 100 μg/mL
  Growth temperature: 37°C
  Growth strain: DH5alpha
  Copy number: Low Copy
Gene/Insert
  Gene/Insert name: DmTral_99-393 (alt names: Trailer Hitch; Dm LSm50)
  Species: D. melanogaster (fly)
  Mutation: three silent mutations A198C, A387G, A1437G and 4 mutations Q279H, E485G, K512R and A605V compared to the sequence given by: NCBI:NM_140328.4 or UniProt Q9VTZ0.
  Entrez Gene: tral (a.k.a. Dmel_CG10686, BEST:GH08269, CG10686, DmLSm15, Dmel\CG10686, LSm15, Lsm15, Scd6p, TRAL, Tral, anon-EST:Posey139, anon-WO0172774.89, anon-WO02059370.24, p67, p70)
  Cloning method: Unknown
Terms and licenses: Academic/Nonprofit Terms; Industry Terms: Not Available to Industry
Depositor comments: Plasmids from this collection were made available to the research community and donated after the lab closed. Please note that the sequence provided by the depositing laboratory may be theoretical/predicted or based on Sanger sequencing results. There may be discrepancies between sequencing results obtained by Addgene and the depositor sequence. If an Addgene verified sequence is not available, please contact before placing your order to request that our lab fully sequence the plasmid.
How to cite: pAc5.1B-lambdaN-HA-DmTral_99-393-V5His6_D was a gift from Elisa Izaurralde (Addgene plasmid # 146137 ; http://n2t.net/addgene:146137 ; RRID:Addgene_146137)
