[The description below was written by a language model from this plasmid's Addgene catalogue record and pLannotate feature annotations shown in this document.]
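Description:
pAc5.1B-lambdaN-HA-DmTral_99-393-V5His6_D is a 6,359-nt insect expression plasmid. The catalogue lists the backbone as unknown, but the name and feature map point to a pAc5.1-type vector. It is propagated in E. coli through a ColE1/pUC-type origin and selected with ampicillin via the AmpR (β-lactamase) gene and its bla promoter. The record lists it as low copy even though this origin type is usually considered high copy. Short fragments annotated as a tetracycline resistance gene and SV40 large T antigen appear to be backbone remnants rather than functional elements. No insect-cell selection marker is annotated.

Expression is driven by the constitutive Drosophila melanogaster actin 5C (Ac5) promoter and terminated by an SV40 polyadenylation signal. The open reading frame begins with a fragment of the bacteriophage lambda N protein. This is the short RNA-binding peptide that recognises boxB hairpins. An HA epitope follows (annotated as a partial match to 3xHA), then residues 99–393 of D. melanogaster Trailer Hitch (Tral, also known as LSm15; gene CG10686), and then a V5 tag. The name also indicates a C-terminal His6 tag, which the feature table does not annotate separately. The depositor lists several silent and missense differences from the reference sequence, numbered against the full-length gene, so some fall outside this fragment.

The lambdaN fusion format is typically used in tethering assays, in which the protein is recruited to a boxB-containing reporter mRNA in Drosophila cells. The epitope tags allow detection and pull-down. The associated publication examines how Trailer Hitch associates with DCP1 and Me31B, which fits the use of this truncation to map interaction or functional regions.
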