Features (pLannotate 1.2.2; 10 found; start..end, strand, type, name):
     56..2568    +  promoter       Ac5 promoter: Drosophila melanogaster actin 5C promoter
   2588..2653    +  CDS            N (fragment): REGN_LAMBD - Experimental evidence at protein level: Swiss-Prot protein existence level 1. Plays a role as a transcriptional antitermination factor that allows the virus to initiate its lytic phase. Activates expression of the delayed viral early genes by modifying host RNA polymerase (RNAP) into a form that is resistant to termination signals. This antitermination function requires the host NusA protein which serves to stabilize the interaction between antitermination protein N and host RNA polymerase. From Escherichia phage lambda (Bacteriophage lambda).
   2678..2704    +  CDS            3xHA (fragment): three tandem HA epitope tags
   3644..3685    +  CDS            V5 tag: epitope tag from simian virus 5
   3785..3919    -  polyA_signal   SV40 poly(A) signal: SV40 polyadenylation signal
   3942..4026    -  CDS            large T antigen (fragment): large T antigen from SV40 (simian virus 40)
   4027..4497    +  CDS            TcR (fragment): tetracycline efflux protein; tet; confers resistance to tetracycline
   4541..5129    -  rep_origin     ori: high-copy-number ColE1/pMB1/pBR322/pUC origin of replication
   5300..6160    -  CDS            AmpR: β-lactamase; bla; confers resistance to ampicillin, carbenicillin, and related antibiotics
   6161..6265    -  promoter       AmpR promoter: bla
>Addgene plasmid #146137 | pAc5.1B-lambdaN-HA-DmTral_99-393-V5His6_D | depositor full sequence | sequence record 288582 | Full Sequence
CTTCAAGGAATTAATTCTATATTCTAAAAACACAAATGATACTTCTAAAAAAAATCATGAATGGCATCAA
CTCTGAATCAAATCTTTGCAGATGCACCTACTTCTCATTTCCACTGTCACATCATTTTTCCAGATCTCGC
TGCCTGTTATGTGGCCCACAAACCAAGACACGTTTTATGGCCATTAAAGCTGGCTGATCGTCGCCAAACA
CCAAATACATATCAATATGTACATTCGAGAAAGAAGCGATCAAAGAAGCGTCTTCGGGCGAGTAGGAGAA
TGCGGAGGAGAAGGAGAACGAGCTGATCTAGTATCTCTCCACAATCCAATGCCAACTGACCAACTGGCCA
TATTCGGAGCAATTTGAAGCCAATTTCCATCGCCTGGCGATCGCTCCATTCTTGGCTATATGTTTTTCAC
CGTTCCCGGGGCCATTTTCAAAGACTCGTCGGTAAGATAAGATTGTGTCACTCGCTGTCTCTCTTCATTT
GTCGAAGAATGCTGAGGAATTTCGCGATGACGTCGGCGAGTATTTTGAAGAATGAGAATAATTTGTATTT
ATACGAAAATCAGTTAGTGGAATTTTCTACAAAAACATGTTATCTATAGATAATTTTGTTGCAAAATATG
TTGACTATGACAAAGATTGTATGTATATACCTTTAATGTATTCTCATTTTCTTATGTATTTATAATGGCA
ATGATGATACTGATGATATTTTAAGATGATGCCAGACCACAGGCTGATTTCTGCGTCTTTTGCCGAACGC
AGTGCATGTGCGGTTGTTGTTTTTTGGAATAGTTTCAATTTTCGGACTGTCCGCTTTGATTTCAGTTTCT
TGGCTTATTCAAAAAGCAAAGTAAAGCCAAAAAAGCGAGATGGCAATACCAAATGCGGCAAAACGGTAGT
GGAAGGAAAGGGGTGCGGGGCAGCGGAAGGAAGGGTGGGGCGGGGCGTGGCGGGGTCTGTGGCTGGGCGC
GACGTCACCGACGTTGGAGCCACTCCTTTGACCATGTGTGCGTGTGTGTATTATTCGTGTCTCGCCACTC
GCCGGTTGTTTTTTTCTTTTTATCTCGCTCTCTCTAGCGCCATCTCGTACGCATGCTCAACGCACCGCAT
GTTGCCGTGTCCTTTATGCGTCATTTTGGCTCGAAATAGGCAATTATTTAAACAAAGATTAGTCAACGAA
AACGCTAAAATAAATAAGTCTACAATATGGTTACTTATTGCCATGTGTGTGCAGCCAACGATAGCAACAA
AAGCAACAACACAGTGGCTTTCCCTCTTTCACTTTTTGTTTGCAAGCGCGTGCGAGCAAGACGGCACGAC
CGGCAAACGCAATTACGCTGACAAAGAGCAGACGAAGTTTTGGCCGAAAAACATCAAGGCGCCTGATACG
AATGCATTTGCAATAACAATTGCGATATTTAATATTGTTTATGAAGCTGTTTGACTTCAAAACACACAAA
AAAAAAAATAAAACAAATTATTTGAAAGAGAATTAGGAATCGGACAGCTTATCGTTACGGGCTAACAGCA
CACCGAGACGAAATAGCTTACCTGACGTCACAGCCTCTGGAAGAACTGCCGCCAAGCAGAGAGAGAGAGA
AAAAGAGGGAGAGCAGCTTAGACCGCATGTGCTTGTGTGTGAGGCGTCTCTCTCTTCGTCTCCTGTTTGC
GCAAACGCATAGACTGCACTGAGAAAATCGATTACCTATTTTTTATGAATGAATATTTGCACTATTACTA
TTCAAAACTATTAAGATAGCAATCACATTCAATAGCCAAATACTATACCACCTGAGCGATGCAACGAAAT
GATCAATTTGAGCAAAAATGCTGCATATTTAGGACGGCATCATTATAGAAATGCTTCTTGCTGTGTACTT
TTCTCTCGTCTGGCAGCTGTTTCGCCGTTATTGTTAAAACCGGCTTAAGTTAGGTGTGTTTTCTACGACT
AGTGATGCCCCTACTAGAAGATGTGTGTTGCACAAATGTCCCTGAATAACCAATTTGAAGTGCAGATAGC
AGTAAACGTAAGCTAATATGAATATTATTTAACTGTAATGTTTTAATATCGCTGGACATTACTAATAAAC
CCACTATAAACACATGTACATATGTATGTTTTGGCATACAATGAGTAGTTGGGGAAAAAATGTGTAAAAG
CACCGTGACCATCACAGCATAAAGATAACCAGCTGAAGTATCGAATATGAGTAACCCCCAAATTGAATCA
CATGCCGCAACTGATAGGACCCATGGAAGTACACTCTTCATGGCGATATACAAGACACACACAAGCACGA
ACACCCAGTTGCGGAGGAAATTCTCCGTAAATGAAAACCCAATCGGCGAACAATTCATACCCATATATGG
TAAAAGTTTTGAACGCGACTTGAGAGCGGAGAGCATTGCGGCTGATAAGGTTTTAGCGCTAAGCGGGCTT
TATAAAACGGGCTGCGGGACCAGTTTTCATATCACTACCGTTTGAGTTCTTGTGCTGTGTGGATACTCCT
CCCGACACAAAGCCGCTCCATCAGCCAGCAGTCGTCTAATCCAGAGACCCCGGATCGGGGTACCAACATG
GACGCACAAACACGACGACGTGAGCGTCGCGCTGAGAAACAAGCTCAATGGAAAGCTGCAAACGGTGGAT
CTCCTCCACATATGGCTTACCCATACGATGTTCCAGATTACGCTCCTCCAAGCTTGAATTCTGGACCGCC
CCAGATGCCGCAGCACTTCCCCATGCCCAGCGGGATGAGCGGTCCGCCGCAGCAGCAACAGGTGCCGTCG
CAGCAACCGCCCCAGATGCCAAGCGGTGGAGGCAGTGGTGGTGCTGGTGGAGCAGGAGCTCCTGGCGGCG
GCGGACCCGGCTACGGCAATGGCAATCCGTTCGGCAACCTCGGCGGTCCCAATCTGGCCAACATGGTGGG
CAATGCGGGCGGATCGCTTGCACCCGGTTCCGGTGCTCCGGGCAGCGGACCCTTCATGCACATCGGTGGC
AATCAGCAGCAACCGAAGCCCCAGCAGCAGAAACAGCCAAACATGCTGGCCGGTGCCTCGCGATCGACGA
CGCCCATTAGCCTGATTGTGAGTCCCACGGCGGAGCTGACTCAGCAGCAGCAGCTGCACCAGCAACAGAA
CGCTGGCCAGGGTGGCAACGGACGCGATGCAGGACATAAGCGCCAGAACCACCAGCAGCAACAGAATCAG
CAGCATCAGCAACGTGGCGGACCCAGCCACAACAATATGCAGCATCAGCAGCAACGAGGCGGCGGCAGTG
GAACGGACTTCTATAACCAGCAGCGGGATCGTCGGGACTCCGGACGTCAAATGGACAACAACTATAGCAA
CAACTACAACAACAATAATAATAATCAGCGCAATCGCGGCGGCGGCAACGGAATGCAACAGCAGCAGCGA
GGAGGAAACGGCGGCAGCGGCGGCGGCGGTGGAAACGGAGGTGGAAACAACCCGGCCTGGAACATGCATC
GCGGCAACCAGAACTCGAACAACATGATGAACATGCGCAACCGCGGCATGGGATCCCGCGGCCCCATGCG
ACCCAATCAGGGCTATCGTCCGCAGTCGGCCAATAATGGCGGCCGCTCGAGTCTAGAGGGCCCGCGGTTC
GAAGGTAAGCCTATCCCTAACCCTCTCCTCGGTCTCGATTCTACGCGTACCGGTCATCATCACCATCACC
ATTGAGTTTAAACCCGCTGATCAGCCTCGACTGTGCCTTCTAAGGCCTGAGCTCGCTGATCAGCCTCGAT
CGAGGATCCAGACATGATAAGATACATTGATGAGTTTGGACAAACCACAACTAGAATGCAGTGAAAAAAA
TGCTTTATTTGTGAAATTTGTGATGCTATTGCTTTATTTGTAACCATTATAAGCTGCAATAAACAAGTTA
ACAACAACAATTGCATTCATTTTATGTTTCAGGTTCAGGGGGAGGTGTGGGAGGTTTTTTAAAGCAAGTA
AAACCTCTACAAATGTGGTATGGCTGATTATGATCAGTCGACCGATGCCCTTGAGAGCCTTCAACCCAGT
CAGCTCCTTCCGGTGGGCGCGGGGCATGACTATCGTCGCCGCACTTATGACTGTCTTCTTTATCATGCAA
CTCGTAGGACAGGTGCCGGCAGCGCTCTGGGTCATTTTCGGCGAGGACCGCTTTCGCTGGAGCGCGACGA
TGATCGGCCTGTCGCTTGCGGTATTCGGAATCTTGCACGCCCTCGCTCAAGCCTTCGTCACTGGTCCCGC
CACCAAACGTTTCGGCGAGAAGCAGGCCATTATCGCCGGCATGGCGGCCGACGCGCTGGGCTACGTCTTG
CTGGCGTTCGCGACGCGAGGCTGGATGGCCTTCCCCATTATGATTCTTCTCGCTTCCGGCGGCATCGGGA
TGCCCGCGTTGCAGGCCATGCTGTCCAGGCAGGTAGATGACGACCATCAGGGACAGCTTCAAGGATCGCT
CGCGGCTCTTACCAGCCAGCAAAAGGCCAGGAACCGTAAAAAGGCCGCGTTGCTGGCGTTTTTCCATAGG
CTCCGCCCCCCTGACGAGCATCACAAAAATCGACGCTCAAGTCAGAGGTGGCGAAACCCGACAGGACTAT
AAAGATACCAGGCGTTTCCCCCTGGAAGCTCCCTCGTGCGCTCTCCTGTTCCGACCCTGCCGCTTACCGG
ATACCTGTCCGCCTTTCTCCCTTCGGGAAGCGTGGCGCTTTCTCAATGCTCACGCTGTAGGTATCTCAGT
TCGGTGTAGGTCGTTCGCTCCAAGCTGGGCTGTGTGCACGAACCCCCCGTTCAGCCCGACCGCTGCGCCT
TATCCGGTAACTATCGTCTTGAGTCCAACCCGGTAAGACACGACTTATCGCCACTGGCAGCAGCCACTGG
TAACAGGATTAGCAGAGCGAGGTATGTAGGCGGTGCTACAGAGTTCTTGAAGTGGTGGCCTAACTACGGC
TACACTAGAAGGACAGTATTTGGTATCTGCGCTCTGCTGAAGCCAGTTACCTTCGGAAAAAGAGTTGGTA
GCTCTTGATCCGGCAAACAAACCACCGCTGGTAGCGGTGGTTTTTTTGTTTGCAAGCAGCAGATTACGCG
CAGAAAAAAAGGATCTCAAGAAGATCCTTTGATCTTTTCTACGGGGTCTGACGCTCAGTGGAACGAAAAC
TCACGTTAAGGGATTTTGGTCATGAGATTATCAAAAAGGATCTTCACCTAGATCCTTTTAAATTAAAAAT
GAAGTTTTAAATCAATCTAAAGTATATATGAGTAAACTTGGTCTGACAGTTACCAATGCTTAATCAGTGA
GGCACCTATCTCAGCGATCTGTCTATTTCGTTCATCCATAGTTGCCTGACTCCCCGTCGTGTAGATAACT
ACGATACGGGAGGGCTTACCATCTGGCCCCAGTGCTGCAATGATACCGCGAGACCCACGCTCACCGGCTC
CAGATTTATCAGCAATAAACCAGCCAGCCGGAAGGGCCGAGCGCAGAAGTGGTCCTGCAACTTTATCCGC
CTCCATCCAGTCTATTAATTGTTGCCGGGAAGCTAGAGTAAGTAGTTCGCCAGTTAATAGTTTGCGCAAC
GTTGTTGCCATTGCTGCAGGCATCGTGGTGTCACGCTCGTCGTTTGGTATGGCTTCATTCAGCTCCGGTT
CCCAACGATCAAGGCGAGTTACATGATCCCCCATGTTGTGCAAAAAAGCGGTTAGCTCCTTCGGTCCTCC
GATCGTTGTCAGAAGTAAGTTGGCCGCAGTGTTATCACTCATGGTTATGGCAGCACTGCATAATTCTCTT
ACTGTCATGCCATCCGTAAGATGCTTTTCTGTGACTGGTGAGTACTCAACCAAGTCATTCTGAGAATAGT
GTATGCGGCGACCGAGTTGCTCTTGCCCGGCGTCAACACGGGATAATACCGCGCCACATAGCAGAACTTT
AAAAGTGCTCATCATTGGAAAACGTTCTTCGGGGCGAAAACTCTCAAGGATCTTACCGCTGTTGAGATCC
AGTTCGATGTAACCCACTCGTGCACCCAACTGATCTTCAGCATCTTTTACTTTCACCAGCGTTTCTGGGT
GAGCAAAAACAGGAAGGCAAAATGCCGCAAAAAAGGGAATAAGGGCGACACGGAAATGTTGAATACTCAT
ACTCTTCCTTTTTCAATATTATTGAAGCATTTATCAGGGTTATTGTCTCATGAGCGGATACATATTTGAA
TGTATTTAGAAAAATAAACAAATAGGGGTTCCGCGCACATTTCCCCGAAAAGTGCCACCTGACGTCTAAG
AAACCATTATTATCATGACATTAACCTATAAAAATAGGCGTATCACGAGGCCCTTTCGT
